Addgene plasmid #222316: GFP-giantin-ATG_donor
Purpose: Perform knock-in by homologous recombination in giantin/GOLGB1 gene.
Depositing lab: Franck Perez. Depositing organization: Institut Curie. Publication: Microtubule-independent secretion requires functional maturation of Golgi elements. Fourriere L, Divoux S, Roceri M, Perez F, Boncompain G. J Cell Sci. 2016 Sep 1;129(17):3238-50. doi: 10.1242/jcs.188870. Epub 2016 Jul 13. PubMed 27411366.
Backbone
  Vector backbone: pBluescript
  Vector type: CRISPR
Growth in bacteria
  Bacterial resistance: Ampicillin, 100 μg/mL
  Growth temperature: 37°C
  Growth strain: DH5alpha
  Copy number: High Copy
Gene/Insert
  Gene/Insert name: EGFP and homology arms for giantin/GOLGB1
  Species: H. sapiens (human)
  Cloning method: Gibson Cloning
Terms and licenses: Academic/Nonprofit Terms; Industry Terms: Not Available to Industry
How to cite: GFP-giantin-ATG_donor was a gift from Franck Perez (Addgene plasmid # 222316 ; http://n2t.net/addgene:222316 ; RRID:Addgene_222316)
