[The description below was written by a language model from this plasmid's Addgene catalogue record and pLannotate feature annotations shown in this document.]
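Description:
GFP-giantin-ATG_donor is a homology-directed repair donor plasmid built on a pBluescript backbone, catalogued as a CRISPR-type vector and intended for knocking EGFP into the human giantin (GOLGB1) gene by homologous recombination. It is a 5,668 nt circular plasmid propagated in E. coli through a high-copy ColE1/pUC origin and selected with ampicillin via the β-lactamase gene and its own promoter. It also retains the usual pBluescript features: an f1 phage origin for single-stranded DNA production, remnants of the lac promoter/operator and lacZα region, and T3 and T7 phage promoters flanking the split multiple cloning site into which the insert was assembled by Gibson cloning.

The payload sits between the two MCS fragments and consists of an EGFP coding sequence flanked on each side by about a kilobase of otherwise unannotated sequence, which corresponds to the human GOLGB1 homology arms named in the record. The construct name suggests that the tag is targeted to the start codon, which would give an N-terminal GFP-giantin fusion expressed from the endogenous locus, although the record does not spell this out. No mammalian promoter, polyadenylation signal or eukaryotic selection marker is annotated, consistent with a donor that relies on the native gene's regulation after integration. A short hit to PPP5D1 within the upstream arm is probably an incidental similarity match of the automated annotation rather than a designed element. The plasmid encodes neither a nuclease nor a guide RNA, so these would have to be supplied separately; the record does not give the guide or the exact arm boundaries. The expected use is generating cell lines with fluorescently tagged endogenous giantin for imaging the Golgi apparatus.
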