Features (pLannotate 1.2.2; 15 found; start..end, strand, type, name):
    380..968     +  rep_origin     ori: high-copy-number ColE1/pMB1/pBR322/pUC origin of replication
   1151..1243    +  CDS            lacI (fragment): lac repressor; lacI; The lac repressor binds to the lac operator to inhibit transcription in E. coli. This inhibition can be relieved by adding lactose or isopropyl-β-D-thiogalactopyranoside (IPTG).
   1256..1277    +  protein_bind   CAP binding site: CAP binding activates transcription in the presence of cAMP. E. coli catabolite activator protein
   1292..1322    +  promoter       lac promoter: promoter for the E. coli lac operon
   1330..1346    +  protein_bind   lac operator: The lac repressor binds to the lac operator to inhibit transcription in E. coli. This inhibition can be relieved by adding lactose or isopropyl-β-D-thiogalactopyranoside (IPTG). lac repressor encoded by lacI
   1391..1409    +  promoter       T3 promoter: promoter for bacteriophage T3 RNA polymerase
   1422..1476    -  misc_feature   MCS (fragment): pBluescript multiple cloning site
   1935..2057    -  CDS            PPP5D1 (fragment): PP5D1_HUMAN - Experimental evidence at transcript level: Swiss-Prot protein existence level 2. From Homo sapiens (Human).
   2481..3194    +  CDS            EGFP: EGFP is a basic (constitutively fluorescent) green fluorescent protein published in 1996, derived from Aequorea victoria. It is reported to be a rapidly-maturing weak dimer with moderate acid sensitivity.
   4195..4236    -  misc_feature   MCS (fragment): pBluescript multiple cloning site
   4245..4263    -  promoter       T7 promoter: promoter for bacteriophage T7 RNA polymerase
   4271..4426    +  CDS            lacZα (fragment): LacZα fragment of β-galactosidase; lacZ fragment
   4431..4859    +  rep_origin     f1 ori (sequence partly withheld): f1 bacteriophage origin of replication; arrow indicates direction of (+) strand synthesis
   4912..5016    +  promoter       AmpR promoter: bla
   5017..209     +  CDS            AmpR (across the origin): β-lactamase; bla; confers resistance to ampicillin, carbenicillin, and related antibiotics
>Addgene plasmid #222316 | GFP-giantin-ATG_donor | addgene full sequence | sequence record 444973 | Addgene NGS Result
TTCTGCGCTCGGCCCTTCCGGCTGGCTGGTTTATTGCTGATAAATCTGGAGCCGGTGAGCGTGGGTCTCG
CGGTATCATTGCAGCACTGGGGCCAGATGGTAAGCCCTCCCGTATCGTAGTTATCTACACGACGGGGAGT
CAGGCAACTATGGATGAACGAAATAGACAGATCGCTGAGATAGGTGCCTCACTGATTAAGCATTGGTAAC
TGTCAGACCAAGTTTACTCATATATACTTTAGATTGATTTAAAACTTCATTTTTAATTTAAAAGGATCTA
GGTGAAGATCCTTTTTGATAATCTCATGACCAAAATCCCTTAACGTGAGTTTTCGTTCCACTGAGCGTCA
GACCCCGTAGAAAAGATCAAAGGATCTTCTTGAGATCCTTTTTTTCTGCGCGTAATCTGCTGCTTGCAAA
CAAAAAAACCACCGCTACCAGCGGTGGTTTGTTTGCCGGATCAAGAGCTACCAACTCTTTTTCCGAAGGT
AACTGGCTTCAGCAGAGCGCAGATACCAAATACTGTTCTTCTAGTGTAGCCGTAGTTAGGCCACCACTTC
AAGAACTCTGTAGCACCGCCTACATACCTCGCTCTGCTAATCCTGTTACCAGTGGCTGCTGCCAGTGGCG
ATAAGTCGTGTCTTACCGGGTTGGACTCAAGACGATAGTTACCGGATAAGGCGCAGCGGTCGGGCTGAAC
GGGGGGTTCGTGCACACAGCCCAGCTTGGAGCGAACGACCTACACCGAACTGAGATACCTACAGCGTGAG
CTATGAGAAAGCGCCACGCTTCCCGAAGGGAGAAAGGCGGACAGGTATCCGGTAAGCGGCAGGGTCGGAA
CAGGAGAGCGCACGAGGGAGCTTCCAGGGGGAAACGCCTGGTATCTTTATAGTCCTGTCGGGTTTCGCCA
CCTCTGACTTGAGCGTCGATTTTTGTGATGCTCGTCAGGGGGGCGGAGCCTATGGAAAAACGCCAGCAAC
GCGGCCTTTTTACGGTTCCTGGCCTTTTGCTGGCCTTTTGCTCACATGTTCTTTCCTGCGTTATCCCCTG
ATTCTGTGGATAACCGTATTACCGCCTTTGAGTGAGCTGATACCGCTCGCCGCAGCCGAACGACCGAGCG
CAGCGAGTCAGTGAGCGAGGAAGCGGAAGAGCGCCCAATACGCAAACCGCCTCTCCCCGCGCGTTGGCCG
ATTCATTAATGCAGCTGGCACGACAGGTTTCCCGACTGGAAAGCGGGCAGTGAGCGCAACGCAATTAATG
TGAGTTAGCTCACTCATTAGGCACCCCAGGCTTTACACTTTATGCTCCCGGCTCGTATGTTGTGTGGAAT
TGTGAGCGGATAACAATTTCACACAGGAAACAGCTATGACCATGATTACGCCAAGCGCGCAATTAACCCT
CACTAAAGGGAACAAAAGCTGGGTACCGGGCCCCCCCTCGAGGTCGACGGTATCGATAAGCTTGATATCG
AATTCCAGTAATTTGTGTCTTCTCTGTTTTTTTCTTGGTCATCTTGACTAGAGTTTTATCAATTTTATTG
ATCTTTTCAGATAATCAACTTTTGGTTTTATTGATATTCTCTATTTTTCTATTTTTATTAATTTCTACTC
TGATTTTTATTTTTATTTTTCTGCTTACACTGGCTGTAATTTGTTCTTCTTTTTCTAATTTTCTATAGAA
GAATCATAGGTTACTGATTTCTGTCCTTCCTCCTTTTCTAATATATGCATTTAATGCTGTACATTTTGAA
CAAAGTTTATATTTAAATTTTAGCAAAGCCACATGGTTTATCAAGAAAGCTTTCTGAAAGAATGGGGTTC
ATGGGGCACATAAAAAGAAAAATGTTGCAGTATCATGGAGTTTATTTGAACAAGTGGGAGAGAATAACAG
TCTGACAGAGGAAGAAAGAATAAGACATTCATGTTTGGGCATGTGCCTGTAGTCTCAGCTACTCGAAAGG
CTGAGGTGGCAGGATCGCTTGAGCCCAGAAAGCAGAGGTTGCAGTAGGCTGAGATTGCGTCCCTGTACTC
CAGCCTGCGTGACAGAGCAAGACCCTGTCTCAAAAAAAAAAAAAGAAAAAGAAAAAAGAAATTCATGTTT
GTAAGTGAAACTACTATGAAAGAAGGGCATTAAAGATAAAAACTACCTTTAAGGTGTATTTAACAATTAT
AGATTGGTATTTAACATTGTATTAATGTTTAACGATTAGGTACTTACATTTTATTTTAGAAATGGTGTTA
GTGATGGTGATAACCTCTGTACAATTGCCACTGAAAAGAACAGCGTGTGACTACACTGGAAGTACTCAAA
TGCCTTTTTGAAGACATCATTGTGCTGCAGACTGTGTCTAATACAAATCACCTGTACAGTATTCTTTTTT
CATTCACGGATGATATGGTTATCAATATAGGAGAAGCCTATGTTCATTTTGCTGATTCTTAGGTTTTTTC
CCCCCTTCTTTTCCTACAGAAATGCTGAGCGTGAGCAAGGGCGAGGAGCTGTTCACCGGGGTGGTGCCCA
TCCTGGTCGAGCTGGACGGCGACGTAAACGGCCACAAGTTCAGCGTGTCCGGCGAGGGCGAGGGCGATGC
CACCTACGGCAAGCTGACCCTGAAGTTCATCTGCACCACCGGCAAGCTGCCCGTGCCCTGGCCCACCCTC
GTGACCACCCTGACCTACGGCGTGCAGTGCTTCAGCCGCTACCCCGACCACATGAAGCAGCACGACTTCT
TCAAGTCCGCCATGCCCGAAGGCTACGTCCAGGAGCGCACCATCTTCTTCAAGGACGACGGCAACTACAA
GACCCGCGCCGAGGTGAAGTTCGAGGGCGACACCCTGGTGAACCGCATCGAGCTGAAGGGCATCGACTTC
AAGGAGGACGGCAACATCCTGGGGCACAAGCTGGAGTACAACTACAACAGCCACAACGTCTATATCATGG
CCGACAAGCAGAAGAACGGCATCAAGGTGAACTTCAAGATCCGCCACAACATCGAGGACGGCAGCGTGCA
GCTCGCCGACCACTACCAGCAGAACACCCCCATCGGCGACGGCCCCGTGCTGCTGCCCGACAACCACTAC
CTGAGCACCCAGTCCGCCCTGAGCAAAGACCCCAACGAGAAGCGCGATCACATGGTCCTGCTGGAGTTCG
TGACCGCCGCCGGGATCACTCTCGGCATGGACGAGCTGTACAAGCGATTATCAGGATTAGCAAATGTTGT
TTTGCATGAATTATCAGGAGATGATGACACTGATCAGAATATGAGGGCTCCCCTAGACCCTGTGAGTAGT
TCTGTTCTGATTTAAACTGGTAAGACATATGTTCTGTGTTCTTCTAAGGAAAATAATTTAAGATAGAAGG
GTGTGCGAAGCCTCCCTGGTACTAGGTGAAGCGAGGATTAAGAAAAATATTGAAATTTTATAAGTGATCC
TTCTCTTGTAAGTTTTTAGCTTAAAAGCCACAGTGATGGGAAACAAGTCCTGGATACAATTTGAAAGGGC
TTTCTCATTTGTCTCCCTGGGCCTTGTTTGGTGCCAGAGTGTTTTAAGTCCTTTGTTCTCATCCTTGGCT
ATTCCTTTTCCACAGGAAAGGTCTAAGTGACAAATGAGGAAACTGGAACACCTTTTGGGTTTCAGAATAT
CTGTTTGCTTTGTAATTTCATTTACCACTTCTCCTATAGTTTGTATTGTATTTTCTTTTTTTTTTAAGAT
GATACAAATTGGCAGTATGTATTATATTTTCTGAAGTCCACATAAGGAATTAATAAAACTTCTTAGTTTT
CTGAAAAGACAAGAAGTAATGCGTAGTGGTTAAGAGAGTTTTACTTAACTACTCTTAATTTTAACTTTTG
GCCTTTTACCCTTACTGGTTTATGATTTTTGCTTTCCTTTATTTTTCTCTTTGGTAAAATTAGGATAATA
ATACCTTAAATGGGATAATGTTTGTAAAATGCTTAACATTTATAAAATACTTAATATATTGTAATGGCTA
TGATAATGATTATTATTGGATCAGAGTTAGATTCTTAAGTTAACAAGAATATGAATTGGGCAAAACATAA
AAAGTTGGAATGAAGAAACTCCTGTTGGGAAGCTAATACCTTTTCCTGGTGCACTGGCAACTTTTTTCCT
AAATATTAGGAATTACACCAAGAATCTGACATGGAATTTAATAATACTACACAAGAAGATGTTCGGATCC
ACTAGTTCTAGAGCGGCCGCCACCGCGGTGGAGCTCCAATTCGCCCTATAGTGAGTCGTATTACGCGCGC
TCACTGGCCGTCGTTTTACAACGTCGTGACTGGGAAAACCCTGGCGTTACCCAACTTAATCGCCTTGCAG
CACATCCCCCTTTCGCCAGCTGGCGTAATAGCGAAGAGGCCCGCACCGATCGCCCTTCCCAACAGTTGCG
CAGCCTGAATGGCGAATGGG
[124 nt withheld, positions 4431-4554]
C
[91 nt withheld, positions 4556-4646]
A
[49 nt withheld, positions 4648-4696]
CCTTTGACGTTGGAGTCCACGTTCTTT
[37 nt withheld, positions 4724-4760]
ACCCTATCTCGGTCTATTCTTTTGATTTATAAGGGATTTTGCCGATTTCGGCCTATTGGTTAAAAAATGA
GCTGATTTAACAAAAATTTAACGCGAATTTTAACAAAATATTAACGCTTACAATTTAGGTGGCACTTTTC
GGGGAAATGTGCGCGGAACCCCTATTTGTTTATTTTTCTAAATACATTCAAATATGTATCCGCTCATGAG
ACAATAACCCTGATAAATGCTTCAATAATATTGAAAAAGGAAGAGTATGAGTATTCAACATTTCCGTGTC
GCCCTTATTCCCTTTTTTGCGGCATTTTGCCTTCCTGTTTTTGCTCACCCAGAAACGCTGGTGAAAGTAA
AAGATGCTGAAGATCAGTTGGGTGCACGAGTGGGTTACATCGAACTGGATCTCAACAGCGGTAAGATCCT
TGAGAGTTTTCGCCCCGAAGAACGTTTTCCAATGATGAGCACTTTTAAAGTTCTGCTATGTGGCGCGGTA
TTATCCCGTATTGACGCCGGGCAAGAGCAACTCGGTCGCCGCATACACTATTCTCAGAATGACTTGGTTG
AGTACTCACCAGTCACAGAAAAGCATCTTACGGATGGCATGACAGTAAGAGAATTATGCAGTGCTGCCAT
AACCATGAGTGATAACACTGCGGCCAACTTACTTCTGACAACGATCGGAGGACCGAAGGAGCTAACCGCT
TTTTTGCACAACATGGGGGATCATGTAACTCGCCTTGATCGTTGGGAACCGGAGCTGAATGAAGCCATAC
CAAACGACGAGCGTGACACCACGATGCCTGTAGCAATGGCAACAACGTTGCGCAAACTATTAACTGGCGA
ACTACTTACTCTAGCTTCCCGGCAACAATTAATAGACTGGATGGAGGCGGATAAAGTTGCAGGACCAC
